>Addgene plasmid #187035 | pLV-Hygro-EF1A-hNUDT1/EGFP | addgene full sequence | sequence record 372023 | Addgene NGS Result
TGGAGCTGCAAGCTTAATGTAGTCTTATGCAATACTCTTGTAGTCTTGCAACATGGTAACGATGAGTTAG
CAACATGCCTTACAAGGAGAGAAAAAGCACCGTGCATGCCGATTGGTGGAAGTAAGGTGGTACGATCGTG
CCTTATTAGGAAGGCAACAGACGGGTCTGACATGGATTGGACGAACCACTGAATTGCCGCATTGCAGAGA
TATTGTATTTAAGTGCCTAGCTCGATACATAAACGGGTCTCTCTGGTTAGACCAGATCTGAGCCTGGGAG
CTCTCTGGCTAACTAGGGAACCCACTGCTTAAGCCTCAATAAAGCTTGCCTTGAGTGCTTCAAGTAGTGT
GTGCCCGTCTGTTGTGTGACTCTGGTAACTAGAGATCCCTCAGACCCTTTTAGTCAGTGTGGAAAATCTC
TAGCAGTGGCGCCCGAACAGGGACTTGAAAGCGAAAGGGAAACCAGAGGAGCTCTCTCGACGCAGGACTC
GGCTTGCTGAAGCGCGCACGGCAAGAGGCGAGGGGCGGCGACTGGTGAGTACGCCAAAAATTTTGACTAG
CGGAGGCTAGAAGGAGAGAGATGGGTGCGAGAGCGTCAGTATTAAGCGGGGGAGAATTAGATCGCGATGG
GAAAAAATTCGGTTAAGGCCAGGGGGAAAGAAAAAATATAAATTAAAACATATAGTATGGGCAAGCAGGG
AGCTAGAACGATTCGCAGTTAATCCTGGCCTGTTAGAAACATCAGAAGGCTGTAGACAAATACTGGGACA
GCTACAACCATCCCTTCAGACAGGATCAGAAGAACTTAGATCATTATATAATACAGTAGCAACCCTCTAT
TGTGTGCATCAAAGGATAGAGATAAAAGACACCAAGGAAGCTTTAGACAAGATAGAGGAAGAGCAAAACA
AAAGTAAGACCACCGCACAGCAAGCGGCCGCTGATCTTCAGACCTGGAGGAGGAGATATGAGGGACAATT
GGAGAAGTGAATTATATAAATATAAAGTAGTAAAAATTGAACCATTAGGAGTAGCACCCACCAAGGCAAA
GAGAAGAGTGGTGCAGAGAGAAAAAAGAGCAGTGGGAATAGGAGCTTTGTTCCTTGGGTTCTTGGGAGCA
GCAGGAAGCACTATGGGCGCAGCGTCAATGACGCTGACGGTACAGGCCAGACAATTATTGTCTGGTATAG
TGCAGCAGCAGAACAATTTGCTGAGGGCTATTGAGGCGCAACAGCATCTGTTGCAACTCACAGTCTGGGG
CATCAAGCAGCTCCAGGCAAGAATCCTGGCTGTGGAAAGATACCTAAAGGATCAACAGCTCCTGGGGATT
TGGGGTTGCTCTGGAAAACTCATTTGCACCACTGCTGTGCCTTGGAATGCTAGTTGGAGTAATAAATCTC
TGGAACAGATTTGGAATCACACGACCTGGATGGAGTGGGACAGAGAAATTAACAATTACACAAGCTTAAT
ACACTCCTTAATTGAAGAATCGCAAAACCAGCAAGAAAAGAATGAACAAGAATTATTGGAATTAGATAAA
TGGGCAAGTTTGTGGAATTGGTTTAACATAACAAATTGGCTGTGGTATATAAAATTATTCATAATGATAG
TAGGAGGCTTGGTAGGTTTAAGAATAGTTTTTGCTGTACTTTCTATAGTGAATAGAGTTAGGCAGGGATA
TTCACCATTATCGTTTCAGACCCACCTCCCAACCCCGAGGGGACCCGACAGGCCCGAAGGAATAGAAGAA
GAAGGTGGAGAGAGAGACAGAGACAGATCCATTCGATTAGTGAACGGATCTCGACGGTATCGCTAGCTTT
TAAAAGAAAAGGGGGGATTGGGGGGTACAGTGCAGGGGAAAGAATAGTAGACATAATAGCAACAGACATA
CAAACTAAAGAATTACAAAAACAAATTACAAAAATTCAAAATTTTACTAGTGATTATCGGATCAACTTTG
TATAGAAAAGTTGGGCTCCGGTGCCCGTCAGTGGGCAGAGCGCACATCGCCCACAGTCCCCGAGAAGTTG
GGGGGAGGGGTCGGCAATTGAACCGGTGCCTAGAGAAGGTGGCGCGGGGTAAACTGGGAAAGTGATGTCG
TGTACTGGCTCCGCCTTTTTCCCGAGGGTGGGGGAGAACCGTATATAAGTGCAGTAGTCGCCGTGAACGT
TCTTTTTCGCAACGGGTTTGCCGCCAGAACACAGGTAAGTGCCGTGTGTGGTTCCCGCGGGCCTGGCCTC
TTTACGGGTTATGGCCCTTGCGTGCCTTGAATTACTTCCACCTGGCTGCAGTACGTGATTCTTGATCCCG
AGCTTCGGGTTGGAAGTGGGTGGGAGAGTTCGAGGCCTTGCGCTTAAGGAGCCCCTTCGCCTCGTGCTTG
AGTTGAGGCCTGGCCTGGGCGCTGGGGCCGCCGCGTGCGAATCTGGTGGCACCTTCGCGCCTGTCTCGCT
GCTTTCGATAAGTCTCTAGCCATTTAAAATTTTTGATGACCTGCTGCGACGCTTTTTTTCTGGCAAGATA
GTCTTGTAAATGCGGGCCAAGATCTGCACACTGGTATTTCGGTTTTTGGGGCCGCGGGCGGCGACGGGGC
CCGTGCGTCCCAGCGCACATGTTCGGCGAGGCGGGGCCTGCGAGCGCGGCCACCGAGAATCGGACGGGGG
TAGTCTCAAGCTGGCCGGCCTGCTCTGGTGCCTGGTCTCGCGCCGCCGTGTATCGCCCCGCCCTGGGCGG
CAAGGCTGGCCCGGTCGGCACCAGTTGCGTGAGCGGAAAGATGGCCGCTTCCCGGCCCTGCTGCAGGGAG
CTCAAAATGGAGGACGCGGCGCTCGGGAGAGCGGGCGGGTGAGTCACCCACACAAAGGAAAAGGGCCTTT
CCGTCCTCAGCCGTCGCTTCATGTGACTCCACGGAGTACCGGGCGCCGTCCAGGCACCTCGATTAGTTCT
CGAGCTTTTGGAGTACGTCGTCTTTAGGTTGGGGGGAGGGGTTTTATGCGATGGAGTTTCCCCACACTGA
GTGGGTGGAGACTGAAGTTAGGCCAGCTTGGCACTTGATGTAATTCTCCTTGGAATTTGCCCTTTTTGAG
TTTGGATCTTGGTTCATTCTCAAGCCTCAGACAGTGGTTCAAAGTTTTTTTCTTCCATTTCAGGTGTCGT
GACAAGTTTGTACAAAAAAGCAGGCTGCCACCATGAGTGGAATTAGCCCTCAGCAGATGGGGGAGCCAGA
AGGCAGTTGGAGTGGGAAGAACCCAGGGACCATGGGCGCCTCCAGGCTCTATACCCTGGTGCTGGTCCTG
CAGCCTCAGCGAGTTCTCCTGGGCATGAAAAAGCGAGGCTTCGGGGCCGGCCGGTGGAATGGCTTTGGGG
GCAAAGTGCAAGAAGGAGAGACCATCGAGGATGGGGCTAGGAGGGAGCTGCAGGAGGAGAGCGGTCTGAC
AGTGGACGCCCTGCACAAGGTGGGCCAGATCGTGTTTGAGTTCGTGGGCGAGCCTGAGCTCATGGACGTG
CATGTCTTCTGCACAGACAGCATCCAGGGGACCCCCGTGGAGAGCGACGAAATGCGCCCATGCTGGTTCC
AGCTGGATCAGATCCCCTTCAAGGACATGTGGCCCGACGACAGCTACTGGTTTCCACTCCTGCTTCAGAA
GAAGAAATTCCACGGGTACTTCAAGTTCCAGGGTCAGGACACCATCCTGGACTACACACTCCGCGAGGTG
GACACGGTCGTGAGCAAGGGCGAGGAGCTGTTCACCGGGGTGGTGCCCATCCTGGTCGAGCTGGACGGCG
ACGTAAACGGCCACAAGTTCAGCGTGTCCGGCGAGGGCGAGGGCGATGCCACCTACGGCAAGCTGACCCT
GAAGTTCATCTGCACCACCGGCAAGCTGCCCGTGCCCTGGCCCACCCTCGTGACCACCCTGACCTACGGC
GTGCAGTGCTTCAGCCGCTACCCCGACCACATGAAGCAGCACGACTTCTTCAAGTCCGCCATGCCCGAAG
GCTACGTCCAGGAGCGCACCATCTTCTTCAAGGACGACGGCAACTACAAGACCCGCGCCGAGGTGAAGTT
CGAGGGCGACACCCTGGTGAACCGCATCGAGCTGAAGGGCATCGACTTCAAGGAGGACGGCAACATCCTG
GGGCACAAGCTGGAGTACAACTACAACAGCCACAACGTCTATATCATGGCCGACAAGCAGAAGAACGGCA
TCAAGGTGAACTTCAAGATCCGCCACAACATCGAGGACGGCAGCGTGCAGCTCGCCGACCACTACCAGCA
GAACACCCCCATCGGCGACGGCCCCGTGCTGCTGCCCGACAACCACTACCTGAGCACCCAGTCCGCCCTG
AGCAAAGACCCCAACGAGAAGCGCGATCACATGGTCCTGCTGGAGTTCGTGACCGCCGCCGGGATCACTC
TCGGCATGGACGAGCTGTACAAGTAGACCCAGCTTTCTTGTACAAAGTGGTGATAATCGAATTCCGATAA
TCAACCTCTGGATTACAAAATTTGTGAAAGATTGACTGGTATTCTTAACTATGTTGCTCCTTTTACGCTA
TGTGGATACGCTGCTTTAATGCCTTTGTATCATGCTATTGCTTCCCGTATGGCTTTCATTTTCTCCTCCT
TGTATAAATCCTGGTTGCTGTCTCTTTATGAGGAGTTGTGGCCCGTTGTCAGGCAACGTGGCGTGGTGTG
CACTGTGTTTGCTGACGCAACCCCCACTGGTTGGGGCATTGCCACCACCTGTCAGCTCCTTTCCGGGACT
TTCGCTTTCCCCCTCCCTATTGCCACGGCGGAACTCATCGCCGCCTGCCTTGCCCGCTGCTGGACAGGGG
CTCGGCTGTTGGGCACTGACAATTCCGTGGTGTTGTCGGGGAAGCTGACGTCCTTTCCATGGCTGCTCGC
CTGTGTTGCCACCTGGATTCTGCGCGGGACGTCCTTCTGCTACGTCCCTTCGGCCCTCAATCCAGCGGAC
CTTCCTTCCCGCGGCCTGCTGCCGGCTCTGCGGCCTCTTCCGCGTCTTCGCCTTCGCCCTCAGACGAGTC
GGATCTCCCTTTGGGCCGCCTCCCCGCATCGGGAATTCCCGCGGTTCGAATTCTACCGGGTAGGGGAGGC
GCTTTTCCCAAGGCAGTCTGGAGCATGCGCTTTAGCAGCCCCGCTGGGCACTTGGCGCTACACAAGTGGC
CTCTGGCCTCGCACACATTCCACATCCACCGGTAGGCGCCAACCGGCTCCGTTCTTTGGTGGCCCCTTCG
CGCCACCTTCTACTCCTCCCCTAGTCAGGAAGTTCCCCCCCGCCCCGCAGCTCGCGTCGTGCAGGACGTG
ACAAATGGAAGTAGCACGTCTCACTAGTCTCGTGCAGATGGACAGCACCGCTGAGCAATGGAAGCGGGTA
GGCCTTTGGGGCAGCGGCCAATAGCAGCTTTGCTCCTTCGCTTTCTGGGCTCAGAGGCTGGGAAGGGGTG
GGTCCGGGGGCGGGCTCAGGGGCGGGCTCAGGGGCGGGGCGGGCGCCCGAAGGTCCTCCGGAGGCCCGGC
ATTCTGCACGCTTCAAAAGCGCACGTCTGCCGCGCTGTTCTCCTCTTCCTCATCTCCGGGCCTTTCGACC
TCACGTGGCCACCATGAAAAAGCCTGAACTCACCGCGACGTCTGTCGAGAAGTTTCTGATCGAAAAGTTC
GACAGCGTCTCCGACCTGATGCAGCTCTCGGAGGGCGAAGAATCTCGTGCTTTCAGCTTCGATGTAGGAG
GGCGTGGATATGTCCTGCGGGTAAATAGCTGCGCCGATGGTTTCTACAAAGATCGTTATGTTTATCGGCA
CTTTGCATCGGCCGCGCTCCCGATTCCGGAAGTGCTTGACATTGGGGAATTTAGCGAGAGCCTGACCTAT
TGCATCTCCCGCCGTGCACAGGGTGTCACGTTGCAAGACCTGCCTGAAACCGAACTGCCCGCTGTTCTGC
AGCCGGTCGCGGAGGCCATGGATGCGATCGCTGCGGCCGATCTTAGCCAGACGAGCGGGTTCGGCCCATT
CGGACCGCAAGGAATCGGTCAATACACTACATGGCGTGATTTCATATGCGCGATTGCTGATCCCCATGTG
TATCACTGGCAAACTGTGATGGACGACACCGTCAGTGCGTCCGTCGCGCAGGCTCTCGATGAGCTGATGC
TTTGGGCCGAGGACTGCCCCGAAGTCCGGCACCTCGTGCACGCGGATTTCGGCTCCAACAATGTCCTGAC
GGACAATGGCCGCATAACAGCGGTCATTGACTGGAGCGAGGCGATGTTCGGGGATTCCCAATACGAGGTC
GCCAACATCTTCTTCTGGAGGCCGTGGTTGGCTTGTATGGAGCAGCAGACGCGCTACTTCGAGCGGAGGC
ATCCGGAGCTTGCAGGATCGCCGCGGCTCCGGGCGTATATGCTCCGCATTGGTCTTGACCAACTCTATCA
GAGCTTGGTTGACGGCAATTTCGATGATGCAGCTTGGGCGCAGGGTCGATGCGACGCAATCGTCCGATCC
GGAGCCGGGACTGTCGGGCGTACACAAATCGCCCGCAGAAGCGCGGCCGTCTGGACCGATGGCTGTGTAG
AAGTACTCGCCGATAGTGGAAACCGACGCCCCAGCACTCGTCCGAGGGCAAAGGAATAGGGTACCTTTAA
GACCAATGACTTACAAGGCAGCTGTAGATCTTAGCCACTTTTTAAAAGAAAAGGGGGGACTGGAAGGGCT
AATTCACTCCCAACGAAGACAAGATCTGCTTTTTGCTTGTACTGGGTCTCTCTGGTTAGACCAGATCTGA
GCCTGGGAGCTCTCTGGCTAACTAGGGAACCCACTGCTTAAGCCTCAATAAAGCTTGCCTTGAGTGCTTC
AAGTAGTGTGTGCCCGTCTGTTGTGTGACTCTGGTAACTAGAGATCCCTCAGACCCTTTTAGTCAGTGTG
GAAAATCTCTAGCAGTAGTAGTTCATGTCATCTTATTATTCAGTATTTATAACTTGCAAAGAAATGAATA
TCAGAGAGTGAGAGGAACTTGTTTATTGCAGCTTATAATGGTTACAAATAAAGCAATAGCATCACAAATT
TCACAAATAAAGCATTTTTTTCACTGCATTCTAGTTGTGGTTTGTCCAAACTCATCAATGTATCTTATCA
TGTCTGGCTCTAGCTATCCCGCCCCTAACTCCGCCCATCCCGCCCCTAACTCCGCCCAGTTCCGCCCATT
CTCCGCCCCATGGCTGACTAATTTTTTTTATTTATGCAGAGGCCGAGGCCGCCTCGGCCTCTGAGCTATT
CCAGAAGTAGTGAGGAGGCTTTTTTGGAGGCCTAGGGACGTACCCAATTCGCCCTATAGTGAGTCGTATT
ACGCGCGCTCACTGGCCGTCGTTTTACAACGTCGTGACTGGGAAAACCCTGGCGTTACCCAACTTAATCG
CCTTGCAGCACATCCCCCTTTCGCCAGCTGGCGTAATAGCGAAGAGGCCCGCACCGATCGCCCTTCCCAA
CAGTTGCGCAGCCTGAATGGCGAATGGG
[124 nt withheld, positions 7519-7642]
C
[91 nt withheld, positions 7644-7734]
A
[49 nt withheld, positions 7736-7784]
CCTTTGACGTTGGAGTCCACGTTCTTT
[37 nt withheld, positions 7812-7848]
ACCCTATCTCGGTCTATTCTTTTGATTTATAAGGGATTTTGCCGATTTCGGCCTATTGGTTAAAAAATGA
GCTGATTTAACAAAAATTTAACGCGAATTTTAACAAAATATTAACGCTTACAATTTAGGTGGCACTTTTC
GGGGAAATGTGCGCGGAACCCCTATTTGTTTATTTTTCTAAATACATTCAAATATGTATCCGCTCATGAG
ACAATAACCCTGATAAATGCTTCAATAATATTGAAAAAGGAAGAGTATGAGTATTCAACATTTCCGTGTC
GCCCTTATTCCCTTTTTTGCGGCATTTTGCCTTCCTGTTTTTGCTCACCCAGAAACGCTGGTGAAAGTAA
AAGATGCTGAAGATCAGTTGGGTGCACGAGTGGGTTACATCGAACTGGATCTCAACAGCGGTAAGATCCT
TGAGAGTTTTCGCCCCGAAGAACGTTTTCCAATGATGAGCACTTTTAAAGTTCTGCTATGTGGCGCGGTA
TTATCCCGTATTGACGCCGGGCAAGAGCAACTCGGTCGCCGCATACACTATTCTCAGAATGACTTGGTTG
AGTACTCACCAGTCACAGAAAAGCATCTTACGGATGGCATGACAGTAAGAGAATTATGCAGTGCTGCCAT
AACCATGAGTGATAACACTGCGGCCAACTTACTTCTGACAACGATCGGAGGACCGAAGGAGCTAACCGCT
TTTTTGCACAACATGGGGGATCATGTAACTCGCCTTGATCGTTGGGAACCGGAGCTGAATGAAGCCATAC
CAAACGACGAGCGTGACACCACGATGCCTGTAGCAATGGCAACAACGTTGCGCAAACTATTAACTGGCGA
ACTACTTACTCTAGCTTCCCGGCAACAATTAATAGACTGGATGGAGGCGGATAAAGTTGCAGGACCACTT
CTGCGCTCGGCCCTTCCGGCTGGCTGGTTTATTGCTGATAAATCTGGAGCCGGTGAGCGTGGGTCTCGCG
GTATCATTGCAGCACTGGGGCCAGATGGTAAGCCCTCCCGTATCGTAGTTATCTACACGACGGGGAGTCA
GGCAACTATGGATGAACGAAATAGACAGATCGCTGAGATAGGTGCCTCACTGATTAAGCATTGGTAACTG
TCAGACCAAGTTTACTCATATATACTTTAGATTGATTTAAAACTTCATTTTTAATTTAAAAGGATCTAGG
TGAAGATCCTTTTTGATAATCTCATGACCAAAATCCCTTAACGTGAGTTTTCGTTCCACTGAGCGTCAGA
CCCCGTAGAAAAGATCAAAGGATCTTCTTGAGATCCTTTTTTTCTGCGCGTAATCTGCTGCTTGCAAACA
AAAAAACCACCGCTACCAGCGGTGGTTTGTTTGCCGGATCAAGAGCTACCAACTCTTTTTCCGAAGGTAA
CTGGCTTCAGCAGAGCGCAGATACCAAATACTGTTCTTCTAGTGTAGCCGTAGTTAGGCCACCACTTCAA
GAACTCTGTAGCACCGCCTACATACCTCGCTCTGCTAATCCTGTTACCAGTGGCTGCTGCCAGTGGCGAT
AAGTCGTGTCTTACCGGGTTGGACTCAAGACGATAGTTACCGGATAAGGCGCAGCGGTCGGGCTGAACGG
GGGGTTCGTGCACACAGCCCAGCTTGGAGCGAACGACCTACACCGAACTGAGATACCTACAGCGTGAGCT
ATGAGAAAGCGCCACGCTTCCCGAAGAGAGAAAGGCGGACAGGTATCCGGTAAGCGGCAGGGTCGGAACA
GGAGAGCGCACGAGGGAGCTTCCAGGGGGAAACGCCTGGTATCTTTATAGTCCTGTCGGGTTTCGCCACC
TCTGACTTGAGCGTCGATTTTTGTGATGCTCGTCAGGGGGGCGGAGCCTATGGAAAAACGCCAGCAACGC
GGCCTTTTTACGGTTCCTGGCCTTTTGCTGGCCTTTTGCTCACATGTTCTTTCCTGCGTTATCCCCTGAT
TCTGTGGATAACCGTATTACCGCCTTTGAGTGAGCTGATACCGCTCGCCGCAGCCGAACGACCGAGCGCA
GCGAGTCAGTGAGCGAGGAAGCGGAAGAGCGCCCAATACGCAAACCGCCTCTCCCCGCGCGTTGGCCGAT
TCATTAATGCAGCTGGCACGACAGGTTTCCCGACTGGAAAGCGGGCAGTGAGCGCAACGCAATTAATGTG
AGTTAGCTCACTCATTAGGCACCCCAGGCTTTACACTTTATGCTTCCGGCTCGTATGTTGTGTGGAATTG
TGAGCGGATAACAATTTCACACAGGAAACAGCTATGACCATGATTACGCCAAGCGCGCAATTAACCCTCA
CTAAAGGGAACAAAAGC
Features (pLannotate 1.2.2; 33 found; start..end, strand, type, name):
     18..244     +  promoter       RSV promoter: Rous sarcoma virus enhancer/promoter
    245..425     +  LTR            5' LTR (truncated): truncated 5' long terminal repeat (LTR) from HIV-1
    472..597     +  misc_feature   HIV-1 Ψ: packaging signal of human immunodeficiency virus type 1
    581..944     +  CDS            HIV-1 gag (fragment): gag protein from human immunodeficiency virus 1; gag
   1090..1323    +  misc_feature   RRE: The Rev response element (RRE) of HIV-1 allows for Rev-dependent mRNA export from the nucleus to the cytoplasm.
   1700..1800    +  CDS            Rev (fragment): human immunodeficiency virus 1 (HIV-1) Rev protein; rev; enhances nuclear export of unspliced and incompletely spliced viral mRNAs
   1818..1935    +  misc_feature   cPPT/CTS: central polypurine tract and central termination sequence of HIV-1
   1953..1973    +  protein_bind   attB4: mutant version of attB; core recombination site for the Gateway® BP reaction BP Clonase™
   1993..2204    +  promoter       EF-1α core promoter: core promoter for human elongation factor EF-1α
   2205..2314    +  intron         EF-1α intron A (fragment): intron upstream of the start codon of human EF-1α
   2940..3143    +  intron         EF-1α intron A: truncated intron upstream of the start codon of human EF-1α
   3152..3176    +  protein_bind   attB1: mutant version of attB; recombination site for the Gateway® BP reaction BP Clonase™
   3183..3719    +  CDS            NUDT1 (fragment): 8ODP_HUMAN - Also known as MTH1 From Homo sapiens (Human).
   3720..4435    +  CDS            EGFP (fragment): the original enhanced GFP (Yang et al., 1996) mammalian codon-optimized
   4437..4461    -  protein_bind   attB2: mutant version of attB; recombination site for the Gateway® BP reaction BP Clonase™
   4479..5067    +  misc_feature   WPRE: woodchuck hepatitis virus posttranscriptional regulatory element
   5098..5597    +  promoter       PGK promoter: mouse phosphoglycerate kinase 1 promoter
   5614..6636    +  CDS            hph: KHYB_ECOLX - Experimental evidence at protein level: Swiss-Prot protein existence level 1. The aminoglycoside phosphotransferases achieve inactivation of their antibiotic substrates by phosphorylation. Only phosphorylates hygromycin and closely related compounds such as demethyl analogs and destomycin. From Escherichia coli.
   6632..6709    +  CDS            nef (fragment): NEF_HV1Z2 - Experimental evidence at protein level: Swiss-Prot protein existence level 1. Extracellular Nef protein targets CD4(+) T-lymphocytes for apoptosis by interacting with CXCR4 surface receptors. From Human immunodeficiency virus type 1 group M subtype D (isolate Z2/CDC-Z34) (HIV-1).
   6711..6944    +  LTR            3' LTR (ΔU3): self-inactivating 3' long terminal repeat (LTR) from HIV-1
   7016..7137    +  polyA_signal   SV40 poly(A) signal: SV40 polyadenylation signal
   7177..7312    +  rep_origin     SV40 ori: SV40 origin of replication
   7333..7351    -  promoter       T7 promoter: promoter for bacteriophage T7 RNA polymerase
   7359..7514    +  CDS            lacZα (fragment): LacZα fragment of β-galactosidase; lacZ fragment
   7519..7947    +  rep_origin     f1 ori (sequence partly withheld): f1 bacteriophage origin of replication; arrow indicates direction of (+) strand synthesis
   8000..8104    +  promoter       AmpR promoter: bla
   8105..8965    +  CDS            AmpR: β-lactamase; bla; confers resistance to ampicillin, carbenicillin, and related antibiotics
   9136..9724    +  rep_origin     ori: high-copy-number ColE1/pMB1/pBR322/pUC origin of replication
   9907..9999    +  CDS            lacI (fragment): lac repressor; lacI; The lac repressor binds to the lac operator to inhibit transcription in E. coli. This inhibition can be relieved by adding lactose or isopropyl-β-D-thiogalactopyranoside (IPTG).
  10012..10033   +  protein_bind   CAP binding site: CAP binding activates transcription in the presence of cAMP. E. coli catabolite activator protein
  10048..10078   +  promoter       lac promoter: promoter for the E. coli lac operon
  10086..10102   +  protein_bind   lac operator: The lac repressor binds to the lac operator to inhibit transcription in E. coli. This inhibition can be relieved by adding lactose or isopropyl-β-D-thiogalactopyranoside (IPTG). lac repressor encoded by lacI
  10147..10165   +  promoter       T3 promoter: promoter for bacteriophage T3 RNA polymerase
