[The description below was written by a language model from this plasmid's Addgene catalogue record and pLannotate feature annotations shown in this document.]
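Description:
pLV-Hygro-EF1A-hNUDT1/EGFP is a 10,175 bp third-generation-style, self-inactivating HIV-1 lentiviral transfer plasmid built on a VectorBuilder backbone for stable expression of a fluorescently tagged human protein in mammalian cells. In bacteria it is maintained through a high-copy ColE1/pUC origin and selected with ampicillin via the β-lactamase gene. The backbone also carries an f1 origin, an SV40 origin and residual lac and T7/T3 promoter elements that play no part in the payload. Viral genomic RNA is transcribed from an RSV promoter fused to a truncated 5' LTR, which makes production Tat-independent. It contains the Ψ packaging signal with a short gag fragment, the RRE for Rev-dependent nuclear export and the cPPT/CTS, which aids nuclear import of the reverse-transcribed genome. The ΔU3 3' LTR, followed by an SV40 polyadenylation signal, inactivates LTR promoter activity after integration.

The payload is the human NUDT1 (MTH1) coding sequence, which encodes an oxidised-nucleotide hydrolase, fused in frame at its C-terminus to EGFP. It is driven by the human EF1A promoter with its intron A sequences, and Gateway attB4, attB1 and attB2 scars flank the promoter and the open reading frame, reflecting modular recombinational assembly. A WPRE downstream of the fusion enhances transcript stability and expression. A separate mouse PGK promoter drives the hygromycin phosphotransferase gene (hph), allowing hygromycin selection of transduced cells. The record supports its use for generating stable cell lines expressing NUDT1-EGFP, in which the fusion can be followed by fluorescence, but it does not state a more specific application.
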