Addgene plasmid #187035: pLV-Hygro-EF1A-hNUDT1/EGFP
Purpose: EGFP fused to the C-terminus of NUDT1 and a hygromycin resistance cassette
Depositing lab: Robert Sobol. Depositing organization: University of South Alabama, Mitchell Cancer Institute.
Backbone
  Vector backbone: Lentivirus
  Backbone manufacturer: VectorBuilder
  Total vector size (bp): 10175
  Vector type: Mammalian Expression, Lentiviral
  Selectable markers: Hygromycin
Growth in bacteria
  Bacterial resistance: Ampicillin, 100 μg/mL
  Growth temperature: 37°C
  Growth strain: NEB Stable
  Copy number: High Copy
Gene/Insert
  Gene/Insert name: NUDT1 (alt name: MTH1)
  Species: H. sapiens (human)
  Insert size (bp): 1254
  Entrez Gene: NUDT1 (a.k.a. MTH1)
  Promoter: EF1A
  Tag / fusion protein: EGFP (C terminal on insert)
  Cloning method: Unknown
  Sequencing primers: 5′ N/A
Resource information
  A portion of this plasmid was derived from a plasmid made by: VectorBuilder
Terms and licenses: Academic/Nonprofit Terms; Industry Terms: Not Available to Industry
How to cite: pLV-Hygro-EF1A-hNUDT1/EGFP was a gift from Robert Sobol (Addgene plasmid # 187035 ; http://n2t.net/addgene:187035 ; RRID:Addgene_187035)
